Addgene plasmid #113938: pBAD-O-GECO1
Purpose: Bacterial expression of orange fluorescent Ca2+ sensor O-GECO1
Depositing lab: Robert Campbell & Thomas Hughes. Depositing organization: University of Alberta. Publication: Understanding the Fluorescence Change in Red Genetically Encoded Calcium Ion Indicators. Molina RS, Qian Y, Wu J, Shen Y, Campbell RE, Drobizhev M, Hughes TE. Biophys J. 2019 May 21;116(10):1873-1886. doi: 10.1016/j.bpj.2019.04.007. Epub 2019 Apr 13. PubMed 31054773.
Backbone
  Vector backbone: pBAD
  Backbone manufacturer: ThermoFisher Scientific
  Backbone size w/o insert (bp): 4067
  Total vector size (bp): 5318
  Vector type: Bacterial Expression
Growth in bacteria
  Bacterial resistance: Ampicillin, 100 μg/mL
  Growth temperature: 37°C
  Growth strain: DH5alpha
  Growth instructions: For inducing protein expression with arabinose, grow in DH10B cells.
  Copy number: High Copy
Gene/Insert
  Gene/Insert name: O-GECO1
  Species: Synthetic
  Insert size (bp): 1251
  GenBank ID: KF186683
  Tag / fusion protein: 6xHis (N terminal on insert)
Resource information
  A portion of this plasmid was derived from a plasmid made by: Robert Campbell, University of Alberta.
Terms and licenses: Academic/Nonprofit Terms; Industry Terms: Not Available to Industry
Depositor comments: Please visit https://www.biorxiv.org/content/early/2018/10/04/435891 for bioRxiv preprint.
How to cite: pBAD-O-GECO1 was a gift from Robert Campbell & Thomas Hughes (Addgene plasmid # 113938 ; http://n2t.net/addgene:113938 ; RRID:Addgene_113938)
