[The description below was written by a language model from this plasmid's Addgene catalogue record and pLannotate feature annotations shown in this document.]
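Description:
pBAD-O-GECO1 is a 5,318 bp bacterial expression plasmid built on the commercial pBAD backbone and used to produce the orange fluorescent genetically encoded calcium indicator O-GECO1 in E. coli. It replicates from a ColE1/pMB1-type origin, is listed as high copy, and is selected with ampicillin through the bla β-lactamase gene and its own promoter. The backbone also retains the pBR322 bom region and only a fragment of rop.

Expression is driven by the araBAD promoter, with the divergently transcribed araC regulator carried on the same plasmid, so transcription is kept low until L-arabinose is supplied. The record notes that a different E. coli strain is used for arabinose induction than for routine propagation. The open reading frame begins with the vector's N-terminal leader: a 6xHis tag (which the automated annotation picks up as a partial match to a composite tag), the T7 gene 10 leader that aids translation, and the Xpress epitope with its enterokinase cleavage site. This is followed by the 1,251 bp synthetic O-GECO1 insert.

The insert shows the typical GECO layout: a calmodulin-binding peptide from smooth muscle myosin light chain kinase, a central fluorescent protein domain, and calmodulin. The central domain is labelled as a HyPerRed fragment, probably reflecting sequence similarity to a related fluorescent protein scaffold rather than a true peroxide sensor. Ca2+-dependent binding of calmodulin to the peptide alters the chromophore environment and so changes fluorescence. The rrnB T1 and T2 terminators follow the coding sequence. The plasmid suits His-tag purification of the sensor for in vitro characterisation, in line with the associated study of fluorescence changes in red calcium indicators.
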