Features (pLannotate 1.2.2; 16 found; start..end, strand, type, name):
     37..57      +  CDS            capTEV™ (fragment): composite tag for in vivo biotinylation, TEV protease cleavage, and 6xHis tagging
     58..90      +  CDS            T7 tag (gene 10 leader): leader peptide from bacteriophage T7 gene 10 promotes efficient translation in E. coli
     94..117     +  CDS            Xpress™ tag: Xpress™ epitope tag, including an enterokinase recognition and cleavage site
    148..204     +  CDS            calmodulin-binding peptide: calmodulin-binding peptide from avian smooth muscle myosin light chain kinase
    210..936     +  CDS            HyPerRed (fragment): red fluorescent genetically encoded indicator for H2O2 ()
    942..1384    +  CDS            calmodulin (fragment): calcium-binding protein
   1476..1591    +  ncRNA          5S rRNA: Accession: RF00001 - 5S ribosomal RNA
   1595..1681    +  terminator     rrnB T1 terminator: Escherichia coli rrnB; transcription terminator T1 from the E. coli rrnB gene
   1773..1800    +  terminator     rrnB T2 terminator: transcription terminator T2 from the E. coli rrnB gene
   1819..1910    +  promoter       AmpR promoter: bla
   1911..2771    +  CDS            AmpR: β-lactamase; bla; confers resistance to ampicillin, carbenicillin, and related antibiotics
   2942..3530    +  rep_origin     ori: high-copy-number ColE1/pMB1/pBR322/pUC origin of replication
   3716..3856    -  misc_feature   bom: basis of mobility region from pBR322
   3958..3998    -  CDS            rop (fragment): Rop protein, which maintains plasmids at low copy number; rop
   4120..4998    -  CDS            araC: L-arabinose regulatory protein; araC
   5025..5309    +  promoter       araBAD promoter: araBAD; promoter of the L-arabinose operon of E. coli; the araC regulatory gene is transcribed in the opposite direction (Guzman et al., 1995)
>Addgene plasmid #113938 | pBAD-O-GECO1 | addgene full sequence | sequence record 221536 | Addgene NGS Result
TTGGGCTAACAGGAGGAATTAACCATGGGGGGTTCTCATCATCATCATCATCATGGTATGGCTAGCATGA
CTGGTGGACAGCAAATGGGTCGGGATCTGTACGACGATGACGATAAGGATCCTGGCTCGAGCATGGTCGA
CTCTTCACGTCGTAAGTGGATTAAGGCAGGTCACGCAGTCAGAGCTATAGGTCGGCTGAGCTCACCCGTG
GTTTCCGAGCGGATGTACCCCGAGGACGGCGTCCTGAAGAGCGAGATCAAGAAGGGGCTGAGGCTGAAGG
ACGGCGGCCACTACGCCGCCGAGGTCAAGACCACCTACAAGGCCAAGAAGCCCGTGCAGCTGCCCGGCGC
CTACATCGTCGACATAAAGTTGGACATCGTGTCCCACAACGAGGACTACACCATCGTGGAACAGTGCGAA
CGCGCCGAGGGCCGCCACCCCACCGGCGGCAGGGACGAGCTGTACAAGGGAGGTACAGGAGGGAGTCTGG
TGAGCAAGGGCGAGGAGGATAACATGGCCATCATCAAGGAGTTCATGCGCTTCAAGGTGCACATGGAGGG
CTCCGTGAACGGCCACGAGTTCGAGATCGAGGGCGAGGGCGAGGGCCGCCCCTACGAGGCCTTTCAGACC
GCTAAGCTGAAGGTGACCAAGGGTGGCCCCCTGCCCTTCGCCTGGGACATCCTGTCCCCTCAGTTCACAT
ACGGCTCCAAGGCCTACATTAAGCACCCAGCCGACATCCCCGACTACTTTAAGCTGTCCTTCCCCGAGGG
CTTCAGGTGGGAGCGCGTGATGAACTTCGAGGACGGCGGCATTATTCACGTTAACCAGGACTCCTCCCTG
CAGGACGGCGTATTCATCTACAAGGTGAAGCTGCGCGGCACCAACTTCCCCCCCGACGGCCCCGTAATGC
AGAAGAAGACCATGGGCTGGGAGGCTACGCGTGACCAACTGACTGAAGAGCAGATCGCAGAATTTAAAGA
GGCTTTCTCCCTATTTGACAAGGACGGGGATGGGACGATAACAACCAAGGAGCTGGGGACGGTGTTGCGG
TCTCTGGGGCAGAACCCCACAGAAGCAGAGCTGCAGGACATGATCAATGAAGTAGATGCCGACGGTGACG
GCACATTCGACTTCCCTGAGTTCCTGACGATGATGGCAAGAAGAATGAATGACACAGACAGTGAAGTGGA
AATTAGAGAAGCGTTCCGCGTGTTTGATAATGACGGCAATGGCTACATCGGCGCAGCAGAGCTTCGCCAC
GTGATGACAGACCTTGGAGAGAAGTTAACAGATGAGGAGGTTGATGAAATGATCAGGGTAGCAGACATCG
ATGGGGATGGTCAGGTAAACTACGAAGAGTTTGTACAAATGATGACAGCGAAGTAGAAGCTTGGCTGTTT
TGGCGGATGAGAGAAGATTTTCAGCCTGATACAGATTAAATCAGAACGCAGAAGCGGTCTGATAAAACAG
AATTTGCCTGGCGGCAGTAGCGCGGTGGTCCCACCTGACCCCATGCCGAACTCAGAAGTGAAACGCCGTA
GCGCCGATGGTAGTGTGGGGTCTCCCCATGCGAGAGTAGGGAACTGCCAGGCATCAAATAAAACGAAAGG
CTCAGTCGAAAGACTGGGCCTTTCGTTTTATCTGTTGTTTGTCGGTGAACGCTCTCCTGAGTAGGACAAA
TCCGCCGGGAGCGGATTTGAACGTTGCGAAGCAACGGCCCGGAGGGTGGCGGGCAGGACGCCCGCCATAA
ACTGCCAGGCATCAAATTAAGCAGAAGGCCATCCTGACGGATGGCCTTTTTGCGTTTCTACAAACTCTTT
TGTTTATTTTTCTAAATACATTCAAATATGTATCCGCTCATGAGACAATAACCCTGATAAATGCTTCAAT
AATATTGAAAAAGGAAGAGTATGAGTATTCAACATTTCCGTGTCGCCCTTATTCCCTTTTTTGCGGCATT
TTGCCTTCCTGTTTTTGCTCACCCAGAAACGCTGGTGAAAGTAAAAGATGCTGAAGATCAGTTGGGTGCA
CGAGTGGGTTACATCGAACTGGATCTCAACAGCGGTAAGATCCTTGAGAGTTTTCGCCCCGAAGAACGTT
TTCCAATGATGAGCACTTTTAAAGTTCTGCTATGTGGCGCGGTATTATCCCGTGTTGACGCCGGGCAAGA
GCAACTCGGTCGCCGCATACACTATTCTCAGAATGACTTGGTTGAGTACTCACCAGTCACAGAAAAGCAT
CTTACGGATGGCATGACAGTAAGAGAATTATGCAGTGCTGCCATAACCATGAGTGATAACACTGCGGCCA
ACTTACTTCTGACAACGATCGGAGGACCGAAGGAGCTAACCGCTTTTTTGCACAACATGGGGGATCATGT
AACTCGCCTTGATCGTTGGGAACCGGAGCTGAATGAAGCCATACCAAACGACGAGCGTGACACCACGATG
CCTGTAGCAATGGCAACAACGTTGCGCAAACTATTAACTGGCGAACTACTTACTCTAGCTTCCCGGCAAC
AATTAATAGACTGGATGGAGGCGGATAAAGTTGCAGGACCACTTCTGCGCTCGGCCCTTCCGGCTGGCTG
GTTTATTGCTGATAAATCTGGAGCCGGTGAGCGTGGGTCTCGCGGTATCATTGCAGCACTGGGGCCAGAT
GGTAAGCCCTCCCGTATCGTAGTTATCTACACGACGGGGAGTCAGGCAACTATGGATGAACGAAATAGAC
AGATCGCTGAGATAGGTGCCTCACTGATTAAGCATTGGTAACTGTCAGACCAAGTTTACTCATATATACT
TTAGATTGATTTAAAACTTCATTTTTAATTTAAAAGGATCTAGGTGAAGATCCTTTTTGATAATCTCATG
ACCAAAATCCCTTAACGTGAGTTTTCGTTCCACTGAGCGTCAGACCCCGTAGAAAAGATCAAAGGATCTT
CTTGAGATCCTTTTTTTCTGCGCGTAATCTGCTGCTTGCAAACAAAAAAACCACCGCTACCAGCGGTGGT
TTGTTTGCCGGATCAAGAGCTACCAACTCTTTTTCCGAAGGTAACTGGCTTCAGCAGAGCGCAGATACCA
AATACTGTCCTTCTAGTGTAGCCGTAGTTAGGCCACCACTTCAAGAACTCTGTAGCACCGCCTACATACC
TCGCTCTGCTAATCCTGTTACCAGTGGCTGCTGCCAGTGGCGATAAGTCGTGTCTTACCGGGTTGGACTC
AAGACGATAGTTACCGGATAAGGCGCAGCGGTCGGGCTGAACGGGGGGTTCGTGCACACAGCCCAGCTTG
GAGCGAACGACCTACACCGAACTGAGATACCTACAGCGTGAGCTATGAGAAAGCGCCACGCTTCCCGAAG
GGAGAAAGGCGGACAGGTATCCGGTAAGCGGCAGGGTCGGAACAGGAGAGCGCACGAGGGAGCTTCCAGG
GGGAAACGCCTGGTATCTTTATAGTCCTGTCGGGTTTCGCCACCTCTGACTTGAGCGTCGATTTTTGTGA
TGCTCGTCAGGGGGGCGGAGCCTATGGAAAAACGCCAGCAACGCGGCCTTTTTACGGTTCCTGGCCTTTT
GCTGGCCTTTTGCTCACATGTTCTTTCCTGCGTTATCCCCTGATTCTGTGGATAACCGTATTACCGCCTT
TGAGTGAGCTGATACCGCTCGCCGCAGCCGAACGACCGAGCGCAGCGAGTCAGTGAGCGAGGAAGCGGAA
GAGCGCCTGATGCGGTATTTTCTCCTTACGCATCTGTGCGGTATTTCACACCGCATATGGTGCACTCTCA
GTACAATCTGCTCTGATGCCGCATAGTTAAGCCAGTATACACTCCGCTATCGCTACGTGACTGGGTCATG
GCTGCGCCCCGACACCCGCCAACACCCGCTGACGCGCCCTGACGGGCTTGTCTGCTCCCGGCATCCGCTT
ACAGACAAGCTGTGACCGTCTCCGGGAGCTGCATGTGTCAGAGGTTTTCACCGTCATCACCGAAACGCGC
GAGGCAGCAGATCAATTCGCGCGCGAAGGCGAAGCGGCATGCATAATGTGCCTGTCAAATGGACGAAGCA
GGGATTCTGCAAACCCTATGCTACTCCGTCAAGCCGTCAATTGTCTGATTCGTTACCAATTATGACAACT
TGACGGCTACATCATTCACTTTTTCTTCACAACCGGCACGGAACTCGCTCGGGCTGGCCCCGGTGCATTT
TTTAAATACCCGCGAGAAATAGAGTTGATCGTCAAAACCAACATTGCGACCGACGGTGGCGATAGGCATC
CGGGTGGTGCTCAAAAGCAGCTTCGCCTGGCTGATACGTTGGTCCTCGCGCCAGCTTAAGACGCTAATCC
CTAACTGCTGGCGGAAAAGATGTGACAGACGCGACGGCGACAAGCAAACATGCTGTGCGACGCTGGCGAT
ATCAAAATTGCTGTCTGCCAGGTGATCGCTGATGTACTGACAAGCCTCGCGTACCCGATTATCCATCGGT
GGATGGAGCGACTCGTTAATCGCTTCCATGCGCCGCAGTAACAATTGCTCAAGCAGATTTATCGCCAGCA
GCTCCGAATAGCGCCCTTCCCCTTGCCCGGCGTTAATGATTTGCCCAAACAGGTCGCTGAAATGCGGCTG
GTGCGCTTCATCCGGGCGAAAGAACCCCGTATTGGCAAATATTGACGGCCAGTTAAGCCATTCATGCCAG
TAGGCGCGCGGACGAAAGTAAACCCACTGGTGATACCATTCGCGAGCCTCCGGATGACGACCGTAGTGAT
GAATCTCTCCTGGCGGGAACAGCAAAATATCACCCGGTCGGCAAACAAATTCTCGTCCCTGATTTTTCAC
CACCCCCTGACCGCGAATGGTGAGATTGAGAATATAACCTTTCATTCCCAGCGGTCGGTCGATAAAAAAA
TCGAGATAACCGTTGGCCTCAATCGGCGTTAAACCCGCCACCAGATGGGCATTAAACGAGTATCCCGGCA
GCAGGGGATCATTTTGCGCTTCAGCCATACTTTTCATACTCCCGCCATTCAGAGAAGAAACCAATTGTCC
ATATTGCATCAGACATTGCCGTCACTGCGTCTTTTACTGGCTCTTCTCGCTAACCAAACCGGTAACCCCG
CTTATTAAAAGCATTCTGTAACAAAGCGGGACCAAAGCCATGACAAAAACGCGTAACAAAAGTGTCTATA
ATCACGGCAGAAAAGTCCACATTGATTATTTGCACGGCGTCACACTTTGCTATGCCATAGCATTTTTATC
CATAAGATTAGCGGATCCTACCTGACGCTTTTTATCGCAACTCTCTACTGTTTCTCCATACCCGTTTT
